Addgene plasmid #152876: pGBW-m4133751
Purpose: Mammalian expression plasmid for SARS-CoV-2 nsp8
Depositing lab: Ginkgo Bioworks & Benjie Chen. Depositing organization: Ginkgo Bioworks.
Backbone
  Vector backbone: pTwist_CMV_Hygro_6
  Backbone size w/o insert (bp): 6525
  Vector type: Mammalian Expression
  Selectable markers: Hygromycin
Growth in bacteria
  Bacterial resistance: Ampicillin, 100 μg/mL
  Growth temperature: 37°C
  Growth strain: DH5alpha
  Copy number: High Copy
Gene/Insert
  Gene/Insert name: SARS-CoV-2 nsp8
  Species: Severe acute respiratory syndrome coronavirus 2
  Insert size (bp): 587
  Mutation: wt
  Entrez Gene: ORF1ab (a.k.a. GU280_gp01)
  Promoter: CMV
  Tag / fusion protein: Cleavable TEV;V5 (C terminal on backbone)
  Cloning method: Unknown
Resource information
  A portion of this plasmid was derived from a plasmid made by: GinkgoBioworks
Depositor comments: NCBI reference sequence: YP_009725304.1
How to cite: pGBW-m4133751 was a gift from Ginkgo Bioworks & Benjie Chen (Addgene plasmid # 152876 ; http://n2t.net/addgene:152876 ; RRID:Addgene_152876)
