[The description below was written by a language model from this plasmid's Addgene catalogue record and the feature table of its GenBank file.]
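Description:
pGBW-m4133751 is a mammalian expression plasmid built on the pTwist_CMV_Hygro_6 backbone for producing the SARS-CoV-2 non-structural protein nsp8, one of the mature products of the viral ORF1ab polyprotein. The circular construct is 7187 bp and is propagated in E. coli through a high-copy ColE1/pUC-type origin with ampicillin selection from the beta-lactamase gene. For selection in mammalian cells it carries a separate cassette in which the human ubiquitin C promoter drives the hygromycin phosphotransferase gene, followed by a synthetic polyadenylation signal.

The wild-type nsp8 coding sequence, listed as a 587 bp insert, is not annotated as its own feature in the sequence record. From the map, it sits in the unannotated stretch spanning the plasmid's numbering origin, between the CMV promoter and the tag sequences. Transcription is driven by the human cytomegalovirus immediate early enhancer and promoter and ends at an SV40 polyadenylation signal. The backbone supplies a C-terminal fusion consisting of a TEV protease recognition site immediately followed by a V5 epitope tag. The expressed protein can therefore be detected or captured through V5, and the tag can then be removed by TEV cleavage. The expression unit is flanked by 5' and 3' beta-globin insulator elements. T7 and rrnG transcription terminators, plus an additional synthetic poly(A) signal upstream of the CMV enhancer, limit transcriptional read-through between the plasmid's modules.

The associated record describes the plasmid as part of a set of tagged SARS-CoV-2 protein constructs intended for expression and/or purification in mammalian cells. Hygromycin selection is available for enriching or maintaining transfected cells.
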