LOCUS       Exported 7187 bp ds-DNA circular SYN 13-MAY-2021
DEFINITION  Mammalian expression plasmid for SARS-CoV-2 nsp8.
ACCESSION   .
VERSION     .
KEYWORDS    pGBW-m4133751
SOURCE      synthetic DNA construct
  ORGANISM  synthetic DNA construct
REFERENCE   1 (bases 1 to 7187)
  TITLE     SARS-CoV-2 protein Mammalian expression constructs, tagged, for
            protein expression and/or purification
REFERENCE   2 (bases 1 to 7187)
  AUTHORS   .
  TITLE     Direct Submission
  JOURNAL   Exported May 13, 2021 from SnapGene Server 1.1.58
            http://www.snapgene.com
FEATURES             Location/Qualifiers
     source          1..7187
                     /organism="synthetic DNA construct"
                     /mol_type="other DNA"
     CDS             596..616
                     /codon_start=1
                     /product="tobacco etch virus (TEV) protease recognition and
                     cleavage site"
                     /label=TEV site
                     /translation="ENLYFQS"
     CDS             617..658
                     /codon_start=1
                     /product="epitope tag from simian virus 5"
                     /label=V5 tag
                     /translation="GKPIPNPLLGLDST"
     polyA_signal    727..848
                     /label=SV40 poly(A) signal
                     /note="SV40 polyadenylation signal"
     primer_bind     complement(738..757)
                     /label=EBV-rev
                     /note="SV40 polyA terminator, reverse primer"
     primer_bind     792..811
                     /label=SV40pA-R
                     /note="SV40 polyA, reverse primer"
     terminator      963..1009
                     /label=T7 terminator
                     /note="transcription terminator for bacteriophage T7 RNA
                     polymerase"
     terminator      1039..1175
                     /label=rrnG terminator
                     /note="transcription terminator from the E. coli ribosomal
                     RNA rrnG operon (Albrechtsen et al., 1991)"
     misc_feature    1220..1291
                     /label=3' beta-globin insulator
                     /note="insulator downstream of the human beta-globin locus
                     (Farrell et al., 2002)"
     rep_origin      complement(1517..2105)
                     /direction=LEFT
                     /label=ori
                     /note="high-copy-number ColE1/pMB1/pBR322/pUC origin of
                     replication"
     primer_bind     complement(1597..1616)
                     /label=pBR322ori-F
                     /note="pBR322 origin, forward primer"
     promoter        2605..3814
                     /label=UbC promoter
                     /note="human ubiquitin C promoter"
     primer_bind     3651..3670
                     /label=hUBCpro-F
                     /note="Human Ubiquitin C (UbC) promoter, forward primer"
     CDS             3818..4846
                     /codon_start=1
                     /gene="aph(4)-Ia"
                     /product="aminoglycoside phosphotransferase from E. coli"
                     /label=HygR
                     /note="confers resistance to hygromycin"
                     /translation="MGKKPELTATSVEKFLIEKFDSVSDLMQLSEGEESRAFSFDVGGR
                     GYVLRVNSCADGFYKDRYVYRHFASAALPIPEVLDIGEFSESLTYCISRRAQGVTLQDL
                     PETELPAVLQPVAEAMDAIAAADLSQTSGFGPFGPQGIGQYTTWRDFICAIADPHVYHW
                     QTVMDDTVSASVAQALDELMLWAEDCPEVRHLVHADFGSNNVLTDNGRITAVIDWSEAM
                     FGDSQYEVANIFFWRPWLACMEQQTRYFERRHPELAGSPRLRAYMLRIGLDQLYQSLVD
                     GNFDDAAWAQGRCDAIVRSGAGTVGRTQIARRSAAVWTDGCVEVLADSGNRRPSTRPRA
                     KE"
     polyA_signal    4873..4921
                     /note="synthetic polyadenylation signal"
     CDS             5187..6047
                     /codon_start=1
                     /gene="bla"
                     /product="beta-lactamase"
                     /label=AmpR
                     /note="confers resistance to ampicillin, carbenicillin, and
                     related antibiotics"
                     /translation="MSIQHFRVALIPFFAAFCLPVFAHPETLVKVKDAEDQLGARVGYI
                     ELDLNSGKILESFRPEERFPMMSTFKVLLCGAVLSRIDAGQEQLGRRIHYSQNDLVEYS
                     PVTEKHLTDGMTVRELCSAAITMSDNTAANLLLTTIGGPKELTAFLHNMGDHVTRLDRW
                     EPELNEAIPNDERDTTMPVAMATTLRKLLTGELLTLASRQQLIDWMEADKVAGPLLRSA
                     LPAGWFIADKSGAGERGSRGIIAALGPDGKPSRIVVIYTTGSQATMDERNRQIAEIGAS
                     LIKHW"
     primer_bind     complement(5405..5424)
                     /label=Amp-R
                     /note="Ampicillin resistance gene, reverse primer"
     terminator      6060..6196
                     /label=rrnG terminator
                     /note="transcription terminator from the E. coli ribosomal
                     RNA rrnG operon (Albrechtsen et al., 1991)"
     misc_feature    6341..6412
                     /label=5' beta-globin insulator
                     /note="insulator upstream of the human beta-globin locus
                     (Farrell et al., 2002)"
     terminator      6417..6463
                     /label=T7 terminator
                     /note="transcription terminator for bacteriophage T7 RNA
                     polymerase"
     polyA_signal    6481..6529
                     /note="synthetic polyadenylation signal"
     enhancer        6610..6913
                     /label=CMV enhancer
                     /note="human cytomegalovirus immediate early enhancer"
     promoter        6915..7117
                     /label=CMV promoter
                     /note="human cytomegalovirus (CMV) immediate early
                     promoter"
     primer_bind     7068..7088
                     /label=CMV-F
                     /note="Human CMV immediate early promoter, forward primer"
ORIGIN
        1 caccatgata gcctcagagt ttagttccct tccatcatat gcagcttttg ctactgctca
       61 agaagcttat gagcaggctg ttgctaatgg tgattctgaa gttgttctta aaaagttgaa
      121 gaagtctttg aatgtggcta aatctgaatt tgaccgtgat gcagccatgc aacgtaagtt
      181 ggaaaagatg gctgatcaag ctatgaccca aatgtataaa caggctagat ctgaggacaa
      241 gagggcaaaa gttactagtg ctatgcagac aatgcttttc actatgctta gaaagttgga
      301 taatgatgca ctcaacaaca ttatcaacaa tgcaagagat ggttgtgttc ccttgaacat
      361 aatacctctt acaacagcag ccaaactaat ggttgtcata ccagactata acacatataa
      421 aaatacgtgt gatggtacaa catttactta tgcatcagca ttgtgggaaa tccaacaggt
      481 tgtagatgca gatagtaaaa ttgttcaact tagtgaaatt agtatggaca attcacctaa
      541 tttagcatgg cctcttattg taacagcttt aagggccaat tctgctgtca aattagaaaa
      601 cctttacttt cagtcgggga aacctatacc caatccactt ctcggcttag attctaccta
      661 aggatccgca ggcctctgct agcttgactg actgagatac agcgtacctt cagctcacag
      721 acatgataag atacattgat gagtttggac aaaccacaac tagaatgcag tgaaaaaaat
      781 gctttatttg tgaaatttgt gatgctattg ctttatttgt aaccattata agctgcaata
      841 aacaagttaa caacaacaat tgcattcatt ttatgtttca ggttcagggg gaggtgtggg
      901 aggtttttta aagcaagtaa aacctctaca aatgtggtat tggcccatct ctatcggtat
      961 cgtagcataa ccccttgggg cctctaaacg ggtcttgagg ggttttttgt gcccctcggg
     1021 ccggattgct atctaccggc attggcgcag aaaaaaatgc ctgatgcgac gctgcgcgtc
     1081 ttatactccc acatatgcca gattcagcaa cggatacggc ttccccaact tgcccacttc
     1141 catacgtgtc ctccttacca gaaatttatc cttaaggtcg tcagctatcc tgcaggcgat
     1201 ctctcgattt cgatcaagac attcctttaa tggtcttttc tggacaccac taggggtcag
     1261 aagtagttca tcaaactttc ttccctccct aatctcattg gttaccttgg gctatcgaaa
     1321 cttaattaac cagtcaagtc agctacttgg cgagatcgac ttgtctgggt ttcgactacg
     1381 ctcagaattg cgtcagtcaa gttcgatctg gtccttgcta ttgcacccgt tctccgatta
     1441 cgagtttcat ttaaatcatg tgagcaaaag gccagcaaaa ggccaggaac cgtaaaaagg
     1501 ccgcgttgct ggcgtttttc cataggctcc gcccccctga cgagcatcac aaaaatcgac
     1561 gctcaagtca gaggtggcga aacccgacag gactataaag ataccaggcg tttccccctg
     1621 gaagctccct cgtgcgctct cctgttccga ccctgccgct taccggatac ctgtccgcct
     1681 ttctcccttc gggaagcgtg gcgctttctc atagctcacg ctgtaggtat ctcagttcgg
     1741 tgtaggtcgt tcgctccaag ctgggctgtg tgcacgaacc ccccgttcag cccgaccgct
     1801 gcgccttatc cggtaactat cgtcttgagt ccaacccggt aagacacgac ttatcgccac
     1861 tggcagcagc cactggtaac aggattagca gagcgaggta tgtaggcggt gctacagagt
     1921 tcttgaagtg gtggcctaac tacggctaca ctagaagaac agtatttggt atctgcgctc
     1981 tgctgaagcc agttaccttc ggaaaaagag ttggtagctc ttgatccggc aaacaaacca
     2041 ccgctggtag cggtggtttt tttgtttgca agcagcagat tacgcgcaga aaaaaaggat
     2101 ctcaagaaga tcctttgatc ttttctacgg ggtctgacgc tcagtggaac gaaaactcac
     2161 gttaagggat tttggtcatg agattatcaa aaaggatctt cacctagatc cttttaaatt
     2221 aaaaatgaag ttttaaatca atctaaagta tatatgagta aacttggtct gacagttacc
     2281 aatgcttaat cagtgaggca cctatctcag cgatctgtct atttcgttca tccatagttg
     2341 catttaaatt tccgaactct ccaaggccct cgtcggaaaa tcttcaaacc tttcgtccga
     2401 tccatcttgc aggctacctc tcgaacgaac tatcgcaagt ctcttggccg gccttgcgcc
     2461 ttggctattg cttggcagcg cctatcgcca ggtattactc caatcccgaa tatccgagat
     2521 cgggatcacc cgagagaagt tcaacctaca tcctcaatcc cgatctatcc gagatccgag
     2581 gaatatcgaa atcggggcgc gcctggcctc cgcgccgggt tttggcgcct cccgcgggcg
     2641 cccccctcgt cacggcgagc gctgccacgt cagacgaagg gcgcaggagc gtcctgatcc
     2701 ttccgcccgg acgctcagga cagcggcccg ctgctcataa gactcggcct tagaacccca
     2761 gtatcagcag aaggacattt taggacggga cttgggtgac tctagggcac tggttttctt
     2821 tccagagagc ggaacaggcg aggaaaagta gtcccttctc ggcgattctg cggagggatc
     2881 tccgtggggc ggtgaacgcc gatgattata taaggacgcg ccgggtgtgg cacagctagt
     2941 tccgtcgcag ccgggatttg ggtcgcggtt cttgtttgtg gatcgctgtg atcgtcactt
     3001 ggtgagtagc gggctgctgg gctggccggg gctttcgtgg ccgccgggcc gctcggtggg
     3061 acggaagcgt gtggagagac cgccaagggc tgtagtctgg gtccgcgagc aaggttgccc
     3121 tgaactgggg gttgggggga gcgcagcaaa atggcggctg ttcccgagtc ttgaatggaa
     3181 gacgcttgtg aggcgggctg tgaggtcgtt gaaacaaggt ggggggcatg gtgggcggca
     3241 agaacccaag gtcttgagcc cttcgctaat gcgggaaagc tcttattcgg gtgagatggg
     3301 ctgggcacca tctggggacc ctgacgtgaa gtttgtcact gactggagaa ctcggtttgt
     3361 cgtctgttgc gggggcggca gttatggcgg tgccgttggg cagtgcaccc gtacctttgg
     3421 gagcgcgcgc cctcgtcgtg tcgtgacgtc acccgttctg ttggcttata atgcagggtg
     3481 gggccacctg ccggtaggtg tgcggtaggc ttttctccgt cgcaggacgc agggttcggg
     3541 cctagggtag gctctcctga atcgacaggc gccggacctc tggtgagggg agggataagt
     3601 gaggcgtcag tttctttggt cggttttatg tacctatctt cttaagtagc tgaagctccg
     3661 gttttgaact atgcgctcgg ggttggcgag tgtgttttgt gaagtttttt aggcaccttt
     3721 tgaaatgtaa tcatttgggt caatatgtaa ttttcagtgt tagacttgta aattgtccgc
     3781 taaattctgg ccgtttttgg cttttttgtt agacaacatg ggtaaaaagc ctgaactcac
     3841 cgcgacgtct gtcgagaagt ttctgatcga aaagttcgac agcgtctccg acctgatgca
     3901 gctctcggag ggcgaagaat ctcgtgcttt cagcttcgat gtaggagggc gtggatatgt
     3961 cctgcgggta aatagctgcg ccgatggttt ctacaaagat cgttatgttt atcggcactt
     4021 tgcatccgcc gcgctcccga ttccggaagt gcttgacatt ggggagttca gcgagagcct
     4081 gacctattgc atctcccgcc gtgcacaggg tgtcacgttg caagacctgc ctgaaaccga
     4141 actgcccgct gttctgcagc cggtcgcgga ggcaatggat gccatcgctg ccgccgatct
     4201 tagccagacg agcgggttcg gcccattcgg accgcaagga atcggtcaat acactacatg
     4261 gcgtgatttc atatgcgcga ttgctgatcc ccatgtgtat cactggcaaa ctgtgatgga
     4321 cgacaccgtc agtgcgtccg tcgcgcaggc tctcgatgag ctgatgcttt gggccgagga
     4381 ctgccccgaa gtccggcacc tcgtgcacgc ggatttcggc tccaacaatg tcctgacgga
     4441 caatggccgc ataacagcgg tcattgactg gagcgaggcg atgttcgggg attcccaata
     4501 cgaggtcgcc aacatcttct tctggaggcc gtggttggct tgtatggagc agcagacgcg
     4561 ctacttcgag cggaggcatc cggagcttgc aggatcgccc cggctccggg cgtatatgct
     4621 ccgcattggt cttgaccaac tctatcagag cttggttgac ggcaatttcg atgatgcagc
     4681 ttgggcgcag ggtcgatgcg acgcaatcgt ccgatccgga gccgggactg tcgggcgtac
     4741 acaaatcgcc cgcagaagcg ccgccgtctg gaccgatggc tgtgtagaag tactcgccga
     4801 tagtggaaac cgacgcccca gcactcgtcc gagggcaaag gaataagcta gtatgtaagc
     4861 ctagtcttag ataataaaat cgctatccat cgaagatgga tgtgtgttgg ttttttgtgt
     4921 gtgtaacgct aggcgcgcct ggtgtaccga gaacgatcct ctcagtgcga gtctcgacga
     4981 tccatatcgt tgcttggcag tcagccagtc ggaatccagc ttgggaccca ggaagtccaa
     5041 tcgtcagata ttgtactcaa gcctggtcac ggcagcgtac cgatctgttt aaacctagat
     5101 attgatagtc tgatcggtca acgtataatc gagtcctagc ttttgcaaac atctatcaag
     5161 agacaggatc agcaggaggc tttcgcatga gtattcaaca tttccgtgtc gcccttattc
     5221 ccttttttgc ggcattttgc cttcctgttt ttgctcaccc agaaacgctg gtgaaagtaa
     5281 aagatgctga agatcagttg ggtgcgcgag tgggttacat cgaactggat ctcaacagcg
     5341 gtaagatcct tgagagtttt cgccccgaag aacgctttcc aatgatgagc acttttaaag
     5401 ttctgctatg tggcgcggta ttatcccgta ttgacgccgg gcaagagcaa ctcggtcgcc
     5461 gcatacacta ttctcagaat gacttggttg agtattcacc agtcacagaa aagcatctta
     5521 cggatggcat gacagtaaga gaattatgca gtgctgccat aaccatgagt gataacactg
     5581 cggccaactt acttctgaca acgattggag gaccgaagga gctaaccgct tttttgcaca
     5641 acatggggga tcatgtaact cgccttgatc gttgggaacc ggagctgaat gaagccatac
     5701 caaacgacga gcgtgacacc acgatgcctg tagcaatggc aacaaccttg cgtaaactat
     5761 taactggcga actacttact ctagcttccc ggcaacagtt gatagactgg atggaggcgg
     5821 ataaagttgc aggaccactt ctgcgctcgg cccttccggc tggctggttt attgctgata
     5881 aatctggagc cggtgagcgt gggtctcgcg gtatcattgc agcactgggg ccagatggta
     5941 agccctcccg tatcgtagtt atctacacga cggggagtca ggcaactatg gatgaacgaa
     6001 atagacagat cgctgagata ggtgcctcac tgattaagca ttggtaaccg attctaggtg
     6061 cattggcgca gaaaaaaatg cctgatgcga cgctgcgcgt cttatactcc cacatatgcc
     6121 agattcagca acggatacgg cttccccaac ttgcccactt ccatacgtgt cctccttacc
     6181 agaaatttat ccttaagatc gtttaaactc gactctggct ctatcgaatc tccgtcgttt
     6241 cgagcttacg cgaacagccg tggcgctcat ttgctcgtcg ggcatcgaat ctcgtcagct
     6301 atcgtcagct tacctttttg gcagcgatcg cggctcccga catcttggac cattagctcc
     6361 acaggtatct tcttccctct agtggtcata acagcagctt cagctacctc tcaattcaaa
     6421 aaacccctca agacccgttt agaggcccca aggggttatg ctatcaatcg ttgcgttaca
     6481 cacacaaaaa accaacacac atccatcttc gatggatagc gattttatta tctaactgct
     6541 gatcgagtgt agccagatct agtaatcaat tacggggtca ttagttcata gcccatatat
     6601 ggagttccgc gttacataac ttacggtaaa tggcccgcct ggctgaccgc ccaacgaccc
     6661 ccgcccattg acgtcaataa tgacgtatgt tcccatagta acgccaatag ggactttcca
     6721 ttgacgtcaa tgggtggagt atttacggta aactgcccac ttggcagtac atcaagtgta
     6781 tcatatgcca agtacgcccc ctattgacgt caatgacggt aaatggcccg cctggcatta
     6841 tgcccagtac atgaccttat gggactttcc tacttggcag tacatctacg tattagtcat
     6901 cgctattacc atgctgatgc ggttttggca gtacatcaat gggcgtggat agcggtttga
     6961 ctcacgggga tttccaagtc tccaccccat tgacgtcaat gggagtttgt tttggcacca
     7021 aaatcaacgg gactttccaa aatgtcgtaa caactccgcc ccattgacgc aaatgggcgg
     7081 taggcgtgta cggtgggagg tctatataag cagagctggt ttagtgaacc gtcagatcag
     7141 atctttgtcg atcctaccat ccactcgaca cacccgccag cggccgc
//
